Addgene plasmid #138102: pYPQ133-STU-Lb
Purpose: (Empty Backbone) Golden Gate entry vector for 3rd crRNA cloning with LbCas12a crRNA scaffold flanked by HH and HDV ribozymes
Depositing lab: Yiping Qi. Depositing organization: University of Maryland, College Park. Publication: Expanding the scope of plant genome engineering with Cas12a orthologs and highly multiplexable editing systems. Zhang Y, Ren Q, Tang X, Liu S, Malzahn AA, Zhou J, Wang J, Yin D, Pan C, Yuan M, Huang L, Yang H, Zhao Y, Fang Q, Zheng X, Tian L, Cheng Y, Le Y, McCoy B, Franklin L, Selengut JD, Mount SM, Que Q, Zhang Y, Qi Y. Nat Commun. 2021 Mar 29;12(1):1944. doi: 10.1038/s41467-021-22330-w. PubMed 33782402.
Backbone
  Vector backbone: pYPQ133A
  Vector type: Plant Expression, CRISPR
Growth in bacteria
  Bacterial resistance: Tetracycline, 10 μg/mL
  Growth temperature: 37°C
  Growth strain: DH5alpha
  Copy number: High Copy
Gene/Insert
  Cloning method: Restriction Enzyme
Terms and licenses: Academic/Nonprofit Terms; Industry Terms: Not Available to Industry
How to cite: pYPQ133-STU-Lb was a gift from Yiping Qi (Addgene plasmid # 138102 ; http://n2t.net/addgene:138102 ; RRID:Addgene_138102)
