[The description below was written by a language model from this plasmid's Addgene catalogue record and pLannotate feature annotations shown in this document.]
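Description:
pYPQ133-STU-Lb is a small (about 3.2 kb) empty Golden Gate entry vector built on the pYPQ133A backbone and catalogued under plant expression and CRISPR. It is designed to receive the third crRNA in a multiplexed array for LbCas12a. The plasmid is maintained in E. coli at high copy through a ColE1/pUC-type origin and is selected with tetracycline, conferred by a complete tetracycline efflux gene (TcR) driven by its native tet promoter. The annotation also picks up short fragments of lacI, an RSF origin and a kanamycin resistance gene, plus a T7 promoter and rrnB T1 and T2 terminators. The fragments look like non-functional remnants of earlier vector assembly, and none of these elements is described in the record as part of the payload.

The working part of the vector is the crRNA cloning module: an LbCas12a crRNA scaffold flanked by a hammerhead (HH) ribozyme upstream and an HDV ribozyme downstream. After a guide sequence is inserted, the two self-cleaving ribozymes excise a precisely ended crRNA from a longer transcript, which allows crRNAs to be released from a single transcript unit rather than each needing its own promoter. The feature table detects only a partial hammerhead ribozyme match in this region. The crRNA scaffold, the HDV ribozyme and the cloning sites are not annotated, and no plant promoter is recorded. This fits an entry module meant to be combined with its sibling crRNA modules and moved into a downstream expression vector. The associated work concerns plant genome engineering with Cas12a orthologs and highly multiplexable editing systems.
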