Features (pLannotate 1.2.2; 11 found; start..end, strand, type, name):
      1..54      -  CDS            lacI (fragment): lac repressor; lacI; The lac repressor binds to the lac operator to inhibit transcription in E. coli. This inhibition can be relieved by adding lactose or isopropyl-β-D-thiogalactopyranoside (IPTG).
     56..180     -  rep_origin     RSF ori (fragment): Plasmids containing the RSF 1030 origin of replication can be propagated in E. coli cells that contain additional plasmids with compatible origins.
    196..224     +  promoter       tet promoter: E. coli promoter for tetracycline efflux protein gene
    272..1462    +  CDS            TcR: tetracycline efflux protein; tet; confers resistance to tetracycline
   1560..1634    +  CDS            KanR (fragment): aminoglycoside phosphotransferase; aphA-3; confers resistance to kanamycin
   1637..1655    -  promoter       T7 promoter: promoter for bacteriophage T7 RNA polymerase
   1771..1794    +  misc_RNA       sTRSV HHRz (fragment): hammerhead ribozyme from the tobacco ringspot virus satellite RNA (Khvorova et al., 2003)
   2030..2618    +  rep_origin     ori: high-copy-number ColE1/pMB1/pBR322/pUC origin of replication
   2801..2893    +  CDS            lacI (fragment): lac repressor; lacI; The lac repressor binds to the lac operator to inhibit transcription in E. coli. This inhibition can be relieved by adding lactose or isopropyl-β-D-thiogalactopyranoside (IPTG).
   2948..2975    -  terminator     rrnB T2 terminator: transcription terminator T2 from the E. coli rrnB gene
   3107..3150    +  terminator     rrnB T1 terminator: Escherichia coli rrnB; transcription terminator T1 from the E. coli rrnB gene
>Addgene plasmid #138102 | pYPQ133-STU-Lb | addgene full sequence | sequence record 271960 | Addgene NGS Result
CTGCATTAATGAATCGGCCAACGCGCGGGGAGAGGCGGTTTGCGTATTGGGCGCTCTTCCGCTTCCTCGC
TCACTGACTCGCTGCGCTCGGTCGTTCGGCTGCGGCGAGCGGTATCAGCTCACTCAAAGGCGGTAATACG
GTTATCCACAGAATCAGGGGATAACGCAGGAAAGAACATGAATTAATTCTCATGTTTGACAGCTTATCAT
CGATTAGCTTTAATGCGGTAGTTTATCACAGTTAAATTGCTAACGCAGTCAGGCACCGTGTATGAAATCT
AACAATGCGCTCATCGTCATCCTCGGCACCGTCACCCTGGATGCTGTAGGCATAGGCTTGGTTATGCCGG
TACTGCCGGGCCTCTTGCGGGATATCGTCCATTCCGACAGCATCGCCAGTCACTATGGCGTGCTGCTAGC
GCTATATGCGTTGATGCAATTTCTATGCGCACCCGTTCTCGGAGCACTGTCCGACCGCTTTGGCCGCCGC
CCAGTCCTGCTCGCTTCGCTACTTGGAGCCACTATCGACTACGCGATCATGGCGACCACACCCGTCCTGT
GGATTCTCTACGCCGGACGCATCGTGGCCGGCATCACCGGCGCCACAGGTGCGGTTGCTGGCGCCTATAT
CGCCGACATCACCGATGGGGAAGATCGGGCTCGCCACTTCGGGCTCATGAGCGCTTGTTTCGGCGTGGGT
ATGGTGGCAGGCCCCGTGGCCGGGGGACTGTTGGGCGCCATCTCCTTACATGCACCATTCCTTGCGGCGG
CGGTGCTCAACGGCCTCAACCTACTACTGGGCTGCTTCCTAATGCAGGAGTCGCATAAGGGAGAGCGCCG
ACCCATGCCCTTGAGAGCCTTCAACCCAGTCAGCTCCTTCCGGTGGGCGCGGGGCATGACTATCGTCGCC
GCACTTATGACTGTCTTCTTTATCATGCAACTCGTAGGACAGGTGCCGGCAGCGCTCTGGGTCATTTTCG
GCGAGGACCGCTTTCGCTGGAGCGCGACGATGATCGGCCTGTCGCTTGCGGTATTCGGAATCTTGCACGC
CCTCGCTCAAGCCTTCGTCACTGGTCCCGCCACCAAACGTTTCGGCGAGAAGCAGGCCATTATCGCCGGC
ATGGCGGCCGACGCGCTGGGCTACGTCTTGCTGGCGTTCGCGACGCGAGGCTGGATGGCCTTCCCCATTA
TGATTCTTCTCGCTTCCGGCGGCATCGGGATGCCCGCGTTGCAGGCCATGCTGTCCAGGCAGGTAGATGA
CGACCATCAGGGACAGCTTCAAGGATCGCTCGCGGCTCTTACCAGCCTAACTTCGATCATTGGACCGCTG
ATCGTCACGGCGATTTATGCCGCCTCGGCGAGCACATGGAACGGGTTGGCATGGATTGTAGGCGCCGCCC
TATACCTTGTCTGCCTCCCCGCGTTGCGTCGCGGTGCATGGAGCCGGGCCACCTCGACCTGAATGGAAGC
CGGCGGCACCTCGCTAACGGATTCACCACTCCAAGAATTGGAGCCAATCAATTCTTGCGGAGAACTGTGA
ATGCGCAAACCAACCCTTGATCGGGGAAGAACAGTATGTCGAGCTATTTTTTGACTTACTGGGGATCAAG
CCTGATTGGGAGAAAATAAAATATCCCCTATAGTGAGTCGTATTACATGGTCATAGCTGTTTCCTGGCAG
CTCTGGCCCGTGTCTCAAAATCTCTGATGTTACATTGCACAAGATAAAAATATATCATCATGCCTCCTCT
AGAGGTCTCAGGACAAATTACTGATGAGTCCGTGAGGACGAAACGAGTAAGCTCGTCTAATTTCTACTAA
GTGTAGATGAGACGGAGCTCAGTCTGACCGCGGCGTCTCTGGCCGGCATGGTCCCAGCCTCCTCGCTGGC
GCCGGCTGGGCAACATGCTTCGGCATGGCGAATGGGACCCAGGGAGACCCTCGAGCCACCCATGACCAAA
ATCCCTTAACGTGAGTTACGCGTCGTTCCACTGAGCGTCAGACCCCGTAGAAAAGATCAAAGGATCTTCT
TGAGATCCTTTTTTTCTGCGCGTAATCTGCTGCTTGCAAACAAAAAAACCACCGCTACCAGCGGTGGTTT
GTTTGCCGGATCAAGAGCTACCAACTCTTTTTCCGAAGGTAACTGGCTTCAGCAGAGCGCAGATACCAAA
TACTGTTCTTCTAGTGTAGCCGTAGTTAGGCCACCACTTCAAGAACTCTGTAGCACCGCCTACATACCTC
GCTCTGCTAATCCTGTTACCAGTGGCTGCTGCCAGTGGCGATAAGTCGTGTCTTACCGGGTTGGACTCAA
GACGATAGTTACCGGATAAGGCGCAGCGGTCGGGCTGAACGGGGGGTTCGTGCACACAGCCCAGCTTGGA
GCGAACGACCTACACCGAACTGAGATACCTACAGCGTGAGCTATGAGAAAGCGCCACGCTTCCCGAAGGG
AGAAAGGCGGACAGGTATCCGGTAAGCGGCAGGGTCGGAACAGGAGAGCGCACGAGGGAGCTTCCAGGGG
GAAACGCCTGGTATCTTTATAGTCCTGTCGGGTTTCGCCACCTCTGACTTGAGCGTCGATTTTTGTGATG
CTCGTCAGGGGGGCGGAGCCTATGGAAAAACGCCAGCAACGCGGCCTTTTTACGGTTCCTGGCCTTTTGC
TGGCCTTTTGCTCACATGTTCTTTCCTGCGTTATCCCCTGATTCTGTGGATAACCGTATTACCGCCTTTG
AGTGAGCTGATACCGCTCGCCGCAGCCGAACGACCGAGCGCAGCGAGTCAGTGAGCGAGGAAGCGGAAGA
GCGCCCAATACGCAAACCGCCTCTCCCCGCGCGTTGGCCGATTCATTAATGCAGCTGGCACGACAGGTTT
CCCGACTGGAAAGCGGGCAGTGAGCGCAACGCAATTAATACGCGTACCGCTAGCCAGGAAGAGTTTGTAG
AAACGCAAAAAGGCCATCCGTCAGGATGGCCTTCTGCTTAGTTTGATGCCTGGCAGTTTATGGCGGGCGT
CCTGCCCGCCACCCTCCGGGCCGTTGCTTCACAACGTTCAAATCCGCTCCCGGCGGATTTGTCCTACTCA
GGAGAGCGTTCACCGACAAACAACAGATAAAACGAAAGGCCCAGTCTTCCGACTGAGCCTTTCGTTTTAT
TTGATGCCTGGCAGTTCCCTACTCTCGCGTT
